>Addgene plasmid #91556 | pHH0103_AMPH-1/1 | addgene full sequence | sequence record 192616 | Addgene NGS Result
ATTAACCTATAAAAATAGGCGTATCACGAGGCCCTTTCGTCTTCAAGAATTCCCGACACCATCGAATGGT
GCAAAACCTTTCGCGGTATGGCATGATAGCGCCCGGAAGAGAGTCAATTCAGGGTGGTGAATGTGAAACC
AGTAACGTTATACGATGTCGCAGAGTATGCCGGTGTCTCTTATCAGACCGTTTCCCGCGTGGTGAACCAG
GCCAGCCACGTTTCTGCGAAAACGCGGGAAAAAGTGGAAGCGGCGATGGCGGAGCTGAATTACATTCCCA
ACCGCGTGGCACAACAACTGGCGGGCAAACAGTCGTTGCTGATTGGCGTTGCCACCTCCAGTCTGGCCCT
GCACGCGCCGTCGCAAATTGTCGCGGCGATTAAATCTCGCGCCGATCAACTGGGTGCCAGCGTGGTGGTG
TCGATGGTAGAACGAAGCGGCGTCGAAGCCTGTAAAGCGGCGGTGCACAATCTTCTCGCGCAACGCGTCA
GTGGGCTGATCATTAACTATCCGCTGGATGACCAGGATGCCATTGCTGTGGAAGCTGCCTGCACTAATGT
TCCGGCGTTATTTCTTGATGTCTCTGACCAGACACCCATCAACAGTATTATTTTCTCCCATGAAGACGGT
ACGCGACTGGGCGTGGAGCATCTGGTCGCATTGGGTCACCAGCAAATCGCGCTGTTAGCGGGCCCATTAA
GTTCTGTCTCGGCGCGTCTGCGTCTGGCTGGCTGGCATAAATATCTCACTCGCAATCAAATTCAGCCGAT
AGCGGAACGGGAAGGCGACTGGAGTGCCATGTCCGGTTTTCAACAAACCATGCAAATGCTGAATGAGGGC
ATCGTTCCCACTGCGATGCTGGTTGCCAACGATCAGATGGCGCTGGGCGCAATGCGCGCCATTACCGAGT
CCGGGCTGCGCGTTGGTGCGGATATCTCGGTAGTGGGATACGACGATACCGAAGACAGCTCATGTTATAT
CCCGCCGTTAACCACCATCAAACAGGATTTTCGCCTGCTGGGGCAAACCAGCGTGGACCGCTTGCTGCAA
CTCTCTCAGGGCCAGGCGGTGAAGGGCAATCAGCTGTTGCCCGTCTCACTGGTGAAAAGAAAAACCACCC
TGGCGCCCAATACGCAAACCGCCTCTCCCCGCGCGTTGGCCGATTCATTAATGCAGCTGGCACGACAGGT
TTCCCGACTGGAAAGCGGGCAGTGAGCGCAACGCAATTAATGTAAGTTAGCTCACTCATTAGGCACAATT
CTCATGTTTGACAGCTTATCATCGACTGCACGGTGCACCAATGCTTCTGGCGTCAGGCAGCCATCGGAAG
CTGTGGTATGGCTGTGCAGGTCGTAAATCACTGCATAATTCGTGTCGCTCAAGGCGCACTCCCGTTCTGG
ATAATGTTTTTTGCGCCGACATCATAACGGTTCTGGCAAATATTCTGAAATGAGCTGTTGACAATTAATC
ATCGGCTCGTATAATGTGTGGAATTGTGAGCGGATAACAATTTCACACAGGAAACAGCCAGTCCGTTTAG
GTGTTTTCACGAGCACTTCACCAACAAGGACCATAGATTATGAAAATCGAAGAACACCATCACCATCACC
ATTCCAGCGGTAAGCTTATGTCCCCTATACTAGGTTATTGGAAAATTAAGGGCCTTGTGCAACCCACTCG
ACTTCTTTTGGAATATCTTGAAGAAAAATATGAAGAGCATTTGTATGAGCGCGATGAAGGTGATAAATGG
CGAAACAAAAAGTTTGAATTGGGTTTGGAGTTTCCCAATCTTCCTTATTATATTGATGGTGATGTTAAAT
TAACACAGTCTATGGCCATCATACGTTATATAGCTGACAAGCACAACATGTTGGGTGGTTGTCCAAAAGA
GCGTGCAGAGATTTCAATGCTTGAAGGAGCGGTTTTGGATATTAGATACGGTGTTTCGAGAATTGCATAT
AGTAAAGACTTTGAAACTCTCAAAGTTGATTTTCTTAGCAAGCTACCTGAAATGCTGAAAATGTTCGAAG
ATCGTTTATGTCATAAAACATATTTAAATGGTGATCATGTAACCCATCCTGACTTCATGTTGTATGACGC
TCTTGATGTTGTTTTATACATGGACCCAATGTGCCTGGATGCGTTCCCAAAATTAGTTTGTTTTAAAAAA
CGTATTGAAGCTATCCCACAAATTGATAAGTACTTGAAATCCAGCAAGTATATAGCATGGCCTTTGCAGG
GCTGGCAAGCCACGTTTGGTGGTGGCGACCATCCTCCAAAATCGGATCTGGAAGTTCTGTTCCAGGGGCC
CCTGTCCAGCGGTCTGGTTCCGCGTGGTTCCGGTACCGCGGCCCAGCCGGCCTACAAAGTCGAAACCCTG
CATGATTTTGAAGCCGCCAACTCTGATGAACTGACCCTGCAACGTGGTGATGTTGTTCTGGTTGTTCCGT
CTGATTCTGAAGCAGATCAAGATGCAGGTTGGCTCGTTGGTGTCAAAGAATCCGATTGGCTGCAATATCG
TGATCTGGCCACCTACAAAGGTCTCTTTCCGGAAAACTTTACCCGTCGTCTGGATGCGGCCGCATA
[142 nt withheld, positions 2587-2728]
C
[98 nt withheld, positions 2730-2827]
AGTTTGTACTGGTGACGAAACTCAGTGTCTAGCTAGAGTGGC
[149 nt withheld, positions 2870-3018]
T
[41 nt withheld, positions 3020-3060]
T
[62 nt withheld, positions 3062-3123]
A
[35 nt withheld, positions 3125-3159]
CCTCCCTCAATCGGTTGAATGTCGCCCTTTTGTCTTTGGCGCTGGTAAACCATATGAA
[86 nt withheld, positions 3218-3303]
T
[54 nt withheld, positions 3305-3358]
CTAGCGCCGCCCTATACCTTGTCTGCCTCCCCGCGTTGCGTCGCGGTGCATGGAGCCGGGCCACCTCGAC
CTGAATGGAAGCCGGCGGCACCTCGCTAACGGATTCACCACTCCAAGAATTGGAGCCAATCAATTCTTGC
GGAGAACTGTGAATGCGCAAACCAACCCTTGGCAGAACATATCCATCGCGTCCGCCATCTCCAGCAGCCG
CACGCGGCGCATCTCGGGCAGCGTTGGGTCCTGGCCACGGGTGCGCATGATCGTGCTCCTGTCGTTGAGG
ACCCGGCTAGGCTGGCGGGGTTGCCTTACTGGTTAGCAGAATGAATCACCGATACGCGAGCGAACGTGAA
GCGACTGCTGCTGCAAAACGTCTGCGACCTGAGCAACAACATGAATGGTCTTCGGTTTCCGTGTTTCGTA
AAGTCTGGAAACGCGGAAGTCAGCGCCCTGCACCATTATGTTCCGGATCTGCATCGCAGGATGCTGCTGG
CTACCCTGTGGAACACCTACATCTGTATTAACGAAGCGCTGGCATTGACCCTGAGTGATTTTTCTCTGGT
CCCGCCGCATCCATACCGCCAGTTGTTTACCCTCACAACGTTCCAGTAACCGGGCATGTTCATCATCAGT
AACCCGTATCGTGAGCATCCTCTCTCGTTTCATCGGTATCATTACCCCCATGAACAGAAATCCCCCTTAC
ACGGAGGCATCAGTGACCAAACAGGAAAAAACCGCCCTTAACATGGCCCGCTTTATCAGAAGCCAGACAT
TAACGCTTCTGGAGAAACTCAACGAGCTGGACGCGGATGAACAGGCAGACATCTGTGAATCGCTTCACGA
CCACGCTGATGAGCTTTACCGCAGGATCCGCGAAATTGTAAGCGTTAATATTTTGTTAAAATTCGCGTTA
AATTTTTGTTAAATCAGCTCATTTTTTAACCAATAGGCCGAAATCGGCAAAATCCCTTATAAATCAAAAG
AATAGACCGAGATAGGGT
[37 nt withheld, positions 4357-4393]
AAAGAACGTGGACTCCAACGTCAAAGG
[49 nt withheld, positions 4421-4469]
T
[91 nt withheld, positions 4471-4561]
G
[124 nt withheld, positions 4563-4686]
CGCGGATCCTGCCTCGCGCGTTTCGGTGATGACGGTGAAAACCTCTGACACATGCAGCTCCCGGAGACGG
TCACAGCTTGTCTGTAAGCGGATGCCGGGAGCAGACAAGCCCGTCAGGGCGCGTCAGCGGGTGTTGGCGG
GTGTCGGGGCGCAGCCATGACCCAGTCACGTAGCGATAGCGGAGTGTATACTGGCTTAACTATGCGGCAT
CAGAGCAGATTGTACTGAGAGTGCACCATATGCGGTGTGAAATACCGCACAGATGCGTAAGGAGAAAATA
CCGCATCAGGCGCTCTTCCGCTTCCTCGCTCACTGACTCGCTGCGCTCGGTCGTTCGGCTGCGGCGAGCG
GTATCAGCTCACTCAAAGGCGGTAATACGGTTATCCACAGAATCAGGGGATAACGCAGGAAAGAACATGT
GAGCAAAAGGCCAGCAAAAGGCCAGGAACCGTAAAAAGGCCGCGTTGCTGGCGTTTTTCCATAGGCTCCG
CCCCCCTGACGAGCATCACAAAAATCGACGCTCAAGTCAGAGGTGGCGAAACCCGACAGGACTATAAAGA
TACCAGGGTTTCCCCCTGGAAGCTCCCTCGTGCGCTCTCCTGTTCCGACCCTGCCGCTTACCGGATACCT
GTCCGCCTTTCTCCCTTCGGGAAGCGTGGCGCTTTCTCATAGCTCACGCTGTAGGTATCTCAGTTCGGTG
TAGGTCGTTCGCTCCAAGCTGGGCTGTGTGCACGAACCCCCCGTTCAGCCCGACCGCTGCGCCTTATCCG
GTAACTATCGTCTTGAGTCCAACCCGGTAAGACACGACTTATCGCCACTGGCAGCAGCCACTGGTAACAG
GATTAGCAGAGCGAGGTATGTAGGCGGTGCTACAGAGTTCTTGAAGTGGTGGCCTAACTACGGCTACACT
AGAAGGACAGTATTTGGTATCTGCGCTCTGCTGAAGCCAGTTACCTTCGGAAAAAGAGTTGGTAGCTCTT
GATCCGGCAAACAAACCACCGCTGGTAGCGGTGGTTTTTTTGTTTGCAAGCAGCAGATTACGCGCAGAAA
AAAAGGATCTCAAGAAGATCCTTTGATCTTTTCTACGGGGTCTGACGCTCAGTGGAACGAAAACTCACGT
TAAGGGATTTTGGTCATGAGATTATCAAAAAGGATCTTCACCTAGATCCTTTTAAATTAAAAATGAAGTT
TTAAATCAATCTAAAGTATATATGAGTAAACTTGGTCTGACAGTTACCAATGCTTAATCAGTGAGGCACC
TATCTCAGCGATCTGTCTATTTCGTTCATCCATAGTTGCCTGACTCCCCGTCGTGTAGATAACTACGATA
CGGGAGGGCTTACCATCTGGCCCCAGTGCTGCAATGATACCGCGAGACCCACGCTCACCGGCTCCAGATT
TATCAGCAATAAACCAGCCAGCCGGAAGGGCCGAGCGCAGAAGTGGTCCTGCAACTTTATCCGCCTCCAT
CCAGTCTATTAATTGTTGCCGGGAAGCTAGAGTAAGTAGTTCGCCAGTTAATAGTTTGCGCAACGTTGTT
GCCATTGCTGCAGGCATCGTGGTGTCACGCTCGTCGTTTGGTATGGCTTCATTCAGCTCCGGTTCCCAAC
GATCAAGGCGAGTTACATGATCCCCCATGTTGTGCAAAAAAGCGGTTAGCTCCTTCGGTCCTCCGATCGT
TGTCAGAAGTAAGTTGGCCGCAGTGTTATCACTCATGGTTATGGCAGCACTGCATAATTCTCTTACTGTC
ATGCCATCCGTAAGATGCTTTTCTGTGACTGGTGAGTACTCAACCAAGTCATTCTGAGAATAGTGTATGC
GGCGACCGAGTTGCTCTTGCCCGGCGTCAACACGGGATAATACCGCGCCACATAGCAGAACTTTAAAAGT
GCTCATCATTGGAAAACGTTCTTCGGGGCGAAAACTCTCAAGGATCTTACCGCTGTTGAGATCCAGTTCG
ATGTAACCCACTCGTGCACCCAACTGATCTTCAGCATCTTTTACTTTCACCAGCGTTTCTGGGTGAGCAA
AAACAGGAAGGCAAAATGCCGCAAAAAAGGGAATAAGGGCGACACGGAAATGTTGAATACTCATACTCTT
CCTTTTTCAATATTATTGAAGCATTTATCAGGGTTATTGTCTCATGAGCGGATACATATTTGAATGTATT
TAGAAAAATAAACAAATAGGGGTTCCGCGCACATTTCCCCGAAAAGTGCCACCTGACGTCTAAGAAACCA
TTATTATCATGAC
Features (pLannotate 1.2.2; 21 found; start..end, strand, type, name):
     55..132     +  promoter       lacIq promoter: lacI (mutant); In the lacIq allele, a single base change in the promoter boosts expression of the lacI gene about 10-fold.
    133..1215    +  CDS            lacI: lac repressor; lacI; The lac repressor binds to the lac operator to inhibit transcription in E. coli. This inhibition can be relieved by adding lactose or isopropyl-β-D-thiogalactopyranoside (IPTG).
   1228..1249    +  protein_bind   CAP binding site: CAP binding activates transcription in the presence of cAMP. E. coli catabolite activator protein
   1268..1285    +  promoter       tet promoter (fragment): E. coli promoter for tetracycline efflux protein gene
   1458..1486    +  promoter       tac promoter: strong E. coli promoter; hybrid between the trp and lac UV5 promoters
   1494..1510    +  protein_bind   lac operator: The lac repressor binds to the lac operator to inhibit transcription in E. coli. This inhibition can be relieved by adding lactose or isopropyl-β-D-thiogalactopyranoside (IPTG). lac repressor encoded by lacI
   1595..1612    +  CDS            6xHis: 6xHis affinity tag
   1628..2281    +  CDS            GST26_SCHJA: Experimental evidence at protein level: Swiss-Prot protein existence level 1. GST isoenzymes appear to play a central role in the parasite detoxification system. Other functions are also suspected including a role in increasing the solubility of haematin in the parasite gut. From Schistosoma japonicum (Blood fluke).
   2309..2575    +  CDS            Amph (fragment): AMPH_MOUSE - Also known as Amph1. Experimental evidence at protein level: Swiss-Prot protein existence level 1. May participate in mechanisms of regulated exocytosis in synapses and certain endocrine cell types. May control the properties of the membrane associated cytoskeleton (By similarity). From Mus musculus (Mouse).
   2591..2638    +  terminator     fd terminator (sequence withheld): central terminator from bacteriophage fd (Otsuka and Kunisawa, 1982)
   2643..2855    +  CDS            M13 gene III (fragment) (sequence partly withheld): pIII; III; minor coat protein
   2870..3340    +  CDS            M13 gene III (fragment) (sequence partly withheld): pIII; III; minor coat protein
   3362..3432    +  CDS            TcR (fragment): tetracycline efflux protein; tet; confers resistance to tetracycline
   3674..4054    -  CDS            YPB1_ECOLX: Protein predicted: Swiss-Prot protein existence level 4. From Escherichia coli.
   4071..4222    +  CDS            rop (fragment): Rop protein, which maintains plasmids at low copy number; rop
   4258..4686    -  rep_origin     f1 ori (sequence partly withheld): f1 bacteriophage origin of replication; arrow indicates direction of (+) strand synthesis
   4695..4734    +  CDS            rop (fragment): Rop protein, which maintains plasmids at low copy number; rop
   4836..4976    +  misc_feature   bom: basis of mobility region from pBR322
   5162..5749    -  rep_origin     ori: high-copy-number ColE1/pMB1/pBR322/pUC origin of replication
   5920..6780    -  CDS            AmpR: β-lactamase; bla; confers resistance to ampicillin, carbenicillin, and related antibiotics
   6781..6885    -  promoter       AmpR promoter: bla
