[The description below was written by a language model from this plasmid's Addgene catalogue record and pLannotate feature annotations shown in this document.]
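Description:
pHH0103_AMPH-1/1 is a bacterial expression plasmid built on the pHH0103 backbone for producing and purifying the single SH3 domain of human amphiphysin (AMPH). The sequenced record is about 6.9 kb. It is propagated in E. coli under ampicillin selection (β-lactamase gene with its own promoter) and replicates from a ColE1/pMB1-type origin. The pBR322 bom region is present, and the catalogue lists the plasmid as low copy. The rop gene is annotated only as two fragments flanking an f1 phage origin, suggesting that the f1 ori was inserted into that locus.

Expression is driven by the strong hybrid tac promoter followed by a lac operator. The plasmid carries its own lacI gene under the lacIq promoter, so transcription is repressed until induced with IPTG. The open reading frame encodes an N-terminal 6xHis tag, Schistosoma japonicum glutathione S-transferase, and then the roughly 266 bp AMPH fragment, which was cloned between SfiI and NotI sites. The annotation software matched this insert to mouse amphiphysin, but the catalogue gives the species as human, and the match probably reflects sequence conservation. The dual His/GST tagging allows affinity purification on either nickel or glutathione resins.

Downstream of the insert lie an fd phage terminator and fragments of M13 gene III. Together with the f1 ori, these suggest that the backbone derives from a phagemid display vector, although the record does not say so. Short tetracycline-resistance and tet promoter fragments appear to be pBR322 remnants. The construct belongs to a collection used to survey the binding specificities of the human SH3 domain family.
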