Addgene plasmid #91556: pHH0103_AMPH-1/1
Purpose: Protein expression and purification of human SH3 domain construct AMPH-1/1
Depositing lab: Sachdev Sidhu. Depositing organization: University of Toronto. Publication: Comprehensive Analysis of the Human SH3 Domain Family Reveals a Wide Variety of Non-canonical Specificities. Teyra J, Huang H, Jain S, Guan X, Dong A, Liu Y, Tempel W, Min J, Tong Y, Kim PM, Bader GD, Sidhu SS. Structure. 2017 Oct 3;25(10):1598-1610.e3. doi: 10.1016/j.str.2017.07.017. Epub 2017 Sep 7. PubMed 28890361.
Backbone
  Vector backbone: pHH0103
  Vector type: Bacterial Expression
Growth in bacteria
  Bacterial resistance: Ampicillin, 100 μg/mL
  Growth temperature: 37°C
  Growth strain: DH5alpha
  Copy number: Low Copy
Gene/Insert
  Gene/Insert name: AMPH-1/1
  Species: H. sapiens (human)
  Insert size (bp): 266
  Entrez Gene: AMPH (a.k.a. AMPH1)
  Cloning method: Restriction Enzyme; 5′ cloning site Sfi1 (unknown if destroyed); 3′ cloning site Not1 (unknown if destroyed)
Terms and licenses: Academic/Nonprofit Terms; Industry Terms: Not Available to Industry
How to cite: pHH0103_AMPH-1/1 was a gift from Sachdev Sidhu (Addgene plasmid # 91556 ; http://n2t.net/addgene:91556 ; RRID:Addgene_91556)
