>Addgene plasmid #91556 | pHH0103_AMPH-1/1 | depositor partial sequence | sequence record 176044 | insert sequence
GGTACCGAATTCGGATCCGCGCGCTGTACAAAGTCGAAACCCTGCATGATTTTGAAGCCGCCAACTCTGA
TGAACTGACCCTGCAACGTGGTGATGTTGTTCTGGTTGTTCCGTCTGATTCTGAAGCAGATCAAGATGCA
GGTTGGCTCGTTGGTGTCAAAGAATCCGATTGGCTGCAATATCGTGATCTGGCCACCTACAAAGGTCTCT
TTCCGGAAAACTTTACCCGTCGTCTGGATGCGGCCGCTAGCTAAGTCGACGAGCTC
